Addgene plasmid #215045: pcDNA3.1_V5-TWIST1_NEUROD1M
Purpose: Mammalian expression of human TWIST1 (with fragment of loop from NEUROD1)
Depositing lab: Joanna Wysocka. Depositing organization: Stanford University. Publication: DNA-guided transcription factor cooperativity shapes face and limb mesenchyme. Kim S, Morgunova E, Naqvi S, Goovaerts S, Bader M, Koska M, Popov A, Luong C, Pogson A, Swigut T, Claes P, Taipale J, Wysocka J. Cell. 2024 Feb 1;187(3):692-711.e26. doi: 10.1016/j.cell.2023.12.032. Epub 2024 Jan 22. PubMed 38262408.
Backbone
  Vector backbone: pcDNA3.1
  Backbone manufacturer: Invitrogen
  Backbone size w/o insert (bp): 5366
  Vector type: Mammalian Expression
  Selectable markers: Neomycin (select with G418)
Growth in bacteria
  Bacterial resistance: Ampicillin, 100 μg/mL
  Growth temperature: 37°C
  Growth strain: DH5alpha
  Copy number: High Copy
Gene/Insert
  Gene/Insert name: twist family bHLH transcription factor 1 (alt name: TWIST1)
  Species: H. sapiens (human)
  Insert size (bp): 654
  Mutation: Middle portion of TWIST1 bHLH loop (aa139, P) replaced with corresponding portion of NEUROD1 bHLH loop (aa132-133, SK)
  Entrez Gene: TWIST1 (a.k.a. ACS3, BPES2, BPES3, CRS, CRS1, CSO, SCS, SWCOS, TWIST, bHLHa38)
  Promoter: CMV
  Tag / fusion protein: V5 (N terminal on insert)
  Cloning method: Gibson Cloning
  Sequencing primers: 5′ TACGACTCACTATAGGGAGACCC; 3′ GAGGGGCAAACAACAGATGG
Terms and licenses: Academic/Nonprofit Terms; Industry Terms: Not Available to Industry
How to cite: pcDNA3.1_V5-TWIST1_NEUROD1M was a gift from Joanna Wysocka (Addgene plasmid # 215045 ; http://n2t.net/addgene:215045 ; RRID:Addgene_215045)
