[The description below was written by a language model from this plasmid's Addgene catalogue record and pLannotate feature annotations shown in this document.]
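Description:
pcDNA3.1_V5-TWIST1_NEUROD1M is a mammalian expression plasmid built on the Invitrogen pcDNA3.1 backbone, about 6.0 kb in the full sequenced record. It is propagated in E. coli from a high-copy ColE1/pUC-type origin under ampicillin selection (β-lactamase with its own promoter). It also carries an f1 phage origin. For selection in mammalian cells, an SV40 enhancer/early promoter drives the neomycin phosphotransferase gene, terminated by an SV40 polyadenylation signal, so stable transfectants can be selected with G418. The annotation also flags several short fragments: an HIV-1 LTR piece, a ble fragment, a lacI fragment and lac promoter/operator elements. These look like backbone remnants or short annotation matches rather than functional parts of the design.

The payload is a human TWIST1 coding sequence expressed from the CMV immediate-early enhancer and promoter and terminated by the bovine growth hormone polyadenylation signal. A T7 promoter lies between the CMV promoter and the insert. According to the catalogue entry, the protein carries an N-terminal V5 epitope tag. The feature table does not annotate the tag separately, although there is unannotated space upstream of the TWIST1 CDS. The insert is a loop-swap variant in which the middle portion of the TWIST1 bHLH loop (proline 139) is replaced with the corresponding two residues (serine-lysine, positions 132–133) of the NEUROD1 bHLH loop. The insert was assembled by Gibson cloning.

The stated purpose is mammalian expression of this chimeric TWIST1. The associated study concerns DNA-guided cooperativity between transcription factors in face and limb mesenchyme, so the construct probably serves to test how the bHLH loop contributes to TWIST1 function, with the V5 tag allowing detection or pull-down.
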