Features (pLannotate 1.2.2; 20 found; start..end, strand, type, name):
    171..1031    -  CDS            AmpR: β-lactamase; bla; confers resistance to ampicillin, carbenicillin, and related antibiotics
   1032..1136    -  promoter       AmpR promoter: bla
   1195..1247    -  misc_feature   bom (fragment): basis of mobility region from pBR322
   1402..1781    +  enhancer       CMV enhancer: human cytomegalovirus immediate early enhancer
   1782..1985    +  promoter       CMV promoter: human cytomegalovirus (CMV) immediate early promoter
   1981..2014    +  LTR            5' LTR (truncated) (fragment): truncated 5' long terminal repeat (LTR) from HIV-1
   2030..2048    +  promoter       T7 promoter: promoter for bacteriophage T7 RNA polymerase
   2156..2758    +  CDS            TWIST1: TWST1_HUMAN - Also known as BHLHA38, TWIST. Experimental evidence at protein level: Swiss-Prot protein existence level 1. Acts as a transcriptional regulator. Inhibits myogenesis by sequestrating E proteins, inhibiting trans-activation by MEF2, and inhibiting DNA-binding by MYOD1 through physical interaction. This interaction probably involves the basic domains of both proteins. Also represses expression of proinflammatory cytokines such as TNFA and IL1B. Regulates cranial suture patterning and fusion. Activates transcription as a heterodimer with E proteins. Regulates gene expression differen
   2784..3008    +  polyA_signal   bGH poly(A) signal: bovine growth hormone polyadenylation signal
   3012..3033    +  promoter       SV40 promoter (fragment): SV40 enhancer and early promoter
   3054..3482    +  rep_origin     f1 ori (sequence partly withheld): f1 bacteriophage origin of replication; arrow indicates direction of (+) strand synthesis
   3496..3825    +  promoter       SV40 promoter: SV40 enhancer and early promoter
   3892..4683    +  CDS            neo: KKA2_KLEPN - Also known as kan, nptII. Experimental evidence at protein level: Swiss-Prot protein existence level 1. Resistance to kanamycin, neomycin, paromomycin, ribostamycin, butirosin and gentamicin B. From Klebsiella pneumoniae.
   4707..4865    +  CDS            ble (fragment): BLE_KLEPN - Experimental evidence at protein level: Swiss-Prot protein existence level 1. Binding protein with a strong affinity to the bleomycin family of antibiotics. Binds to CL990; an antimitotic-antibiotic compound. From Klebsiella pneumoniae.
   4860..4981    +  polyA_signal   SV40 poly(A) signal: SV40 polyadenylation signal
   5054..5070    -  protein_bind   lac operator: The lac repressor binds to the lac operator to inhibit transcription in E. coli. This inhibition can be relieved by adding lactose or isopropyl-β-D-thiogalactopyranoside (IPTG). lac repressor encoded by lacI
   5078..5108    -  promoter       lac promoter: promoter for the E. coli lac operon
   5123..5144    -  protein_bind   CAP binding site: CAP binding activates transcription in the presence of cAMP. E. coli catabolite activator protein
   5157..5249    -  CDS            lacI (fragment): lac repressor; lacI; The lac repressor binds to the lac operator to inhibit transcription in E. coli. This inhibition can be relieved by adding lactose or isopropyl-β-D-thiogalactopyranoside (IPTG).
   5432..6020    -  rep_origin     ori: high-copy-number ColE1/pMB1/pBR322/pUC origin of replication
>Addgene plasmid #215045 | pcDNA3.1_V5-TWIST1_NEUROD1M | addgene full sequence | sequence record 426108 | Addgene NGS Result
GAAGATCCTTTGATCTTTTCTACGGGGTCTGACGCTCAGTGGAACGAAAACTCACGTTAAGGGATTTTGG
TCATGAGATTATCAAAAAGGATCTTCACCTAGATCCTTTTAAATTAAAAATGAAGTTTTAAATCAATCTA
AAGTATATATGAGTAAACTTGGTCTGACAGTTACCAATGCTTAATCAGTGAGGCACCTATCTCAGCGATC
TGTCTATTTCGTTCATCCATAGTTGCCTGACTCCCCGTCGTGTAGATAACTACGATACGGGAGGGCTTAC
CATCTGGCCCCAGTGCTGCAATGATACCGCGAGACCCACGCTCACCGGCTCCAGATTTATCAGCAATAAA
CCAGCCAGCCGGAAGGGCCGAGCGCAGAAGTGGTCCTGCAACTTTATCCGCCTCCATCCAGTCTATTAAT
TGTTGCCGGGAAGCTAGAGTAAGTAGTTCGCCAGTTAATAGTTTGCGCAACGTTGTTGCCATTGCTACAG
GCATCGTGGTGTCACGCTCGTCGTTTGGTATGGCTTCATTCAGCTCCGGTTCCCAACGATCAAGGCGAGT
TACATGATCCCCCATGTTGTGCAAAAAAGCGGTTAGCTCCTTCGGTCCTCCGATCGTTGTCAGAAGTAAG
TTGGCCGCAGTGTTATCACTCATGGTTATGGCAGCACTGCATAATTCTCTTACTGTCATGCCATCCGTAA
GATGCTTTTCTGTGACTGGTGAGTACTCAACCAAGTCATTCTGAGAATAGTGTATGCGGCGACCGAGTTG
CTCTTGCCCGGCGTCAATACGGGATAATACCGCGCCACATAGCAGAACTTTAAAAGTGCTCATCATTGGA
AAACGTTCTTCGGGGCGAAAACTCTCAAGGATCTTACCGCTGTTGAGATCCAGTTCGATGTAACCCACTC
GTGCACCCAACTGATCTTCAGCATCTTTTACTTTCACCAGCGTTTCTGGGTGAGCAAAAACAGGAAGGCA
AAATGCCGCAAAAAAGGGAATAAGGGCGACACGGAAATGTTGAATACTCATACTCTTCCTTTTTCAATAT
TATTGAAGCATTTATCAGGGTTATTGTCTCATGAGCGGATACATATTTGAATGTATTTAGAAAAATAAAC
AAATAGGGGTTCCGCGCACATTTCCCCGAAAAGTGCCACCTGACGTCGACGGATCGGGAGATCTCCCGAT
CCCCTATGGTGCACTCTCAGTACAATCTGCTCTGATGCCGCATAGTTAAGCCAGTATCTGCTCCCTGCTT
GTGTGTTGGAGGTCGCTGAGTAGTGCGCGAGCAAAATTTAAGCTACAACAAGGCAAGGCTTGACCGACAA
TTGCATGAAGAATCTGCTTAGGGTTAGGCGTTTTGCGCTGCTTCGCGATGTACGGGCCAGATATACGCGT
TGACATTGATTATTGACTAGTTATTAATAGTAATCAATTACGGGGTCATTAGTTCATAGCCCATATATGG
AGTTCCGCGTTACATAACTTACGGTAAATGGCCCGCCTGGCTGACCGCCCAACGACCCCCGCCCATTGAC
GTCAATAATGACGTATGTTCCCATAGTAACGCCAATAGGGACTTTCCATTGACGTCAATGGGTGGAGTAT
TTACGGTAAACTGCCCACTTGGCAGTACATCAAGTGTATCATATGCCAAGTACGCCCCCTATTGACGTCA
ATGACGGTAAATGGCCCGCCTGGCATTATGCCCAGTACATGACCTTATGGGACTTTCCTACTTGGCAGTA
CATCTACGTATTAGTCATCGCTATTACCATGGTGATGCGGTTTTGGCAGTACATCAATGGGCGTGGATAG
CGGTTTGACTCACGGGGATTTCCAAGTCTCCACCCCATTGACGTCAATGGGAGTTTGTTTTGGCACCAAA
ATCAACGGGACTTTCCAAAATGTCGTAACAACTCCGCCCCATTGACGCAAATGGGCGGTAGGCGTGTACG
GTGGGAGGTCTATATAAGCAGAGCTCTCTGGCTAACTAGAGAACCCACTGCTTACTGGCTTATCGAAATT
AATACGACTCACTATAGGGAGACCCAAGCTGGCTAGCGTTTAAACTTAAGCTTGGTACCGAGCTCGGATC
CGCCACCATGATGGGCAAGCCCATCCCCAACCCCCTGCTGGGCCTGGACAGCACCCAGGACGTGTCCAGC
TCGCCAGTCTCGCCGGCCGACGACAGCCTGAGCAACAGCGAGGAAGAGCCAGACCGGCAGCAGCCGCCGA
GCGGCAAGCGCGGGGGACGCAAGCGGCGCAGCAGCAGGCGCAGCGCGGGCGGCGGCGCGGGGCCCGGCGG
AGCCGCGGGTGGGGGCGTCGGAGGCGGCGACGAGCCGGGCAGCCCGGCCCAGGGCAAGCGCGGCAAGAAG
TCTGCGGGCTGTGGCGGCGGCGGCGGCGCGGGCGGCGGCGGCGGCAGCAGCAGCGGCGGCGGGAGTCCGC
AGTCTTACGAGGAGCTGCAGACGCAGCGGGTCATGGCCAACGTGCGGGAGCGCCAGCGCACCCAGTCGCT
GAACGAGGCGTTCGCCGCGCTGCGGAAGATCATCCCCACGCTGTCTAAGTCGGACAAGCTGAGCAAGATT
CAGACCCTCAAGCTGGCGGCCAGGTACATCGACTTCCTCTACCAGGTCCTCCAGAGCGACGAGCTGGACT
CCAAGATGGCAAGCTGCAGCTATGTGGCTCACGAGCGGCTCAGCTACGCCTTCTCGGTCTGGAGGATGGA
GGGGGCCTGGTCCATGTCCGCGTCCCACTGATAAACCCGCTGATCAGCCTCGACTGTGCCTTCTAGTTGC
CAGCCATCTGTTGTTTGCCCCTCCCCCGTGCCTTCCTTGACCCTGGAAGGTGCCACTCCCACTGTCCTTT
CCTAATAAAATGAGGAAATTGCATCGCATTGTCTGAGTAGGTGTCATTCTATTCTGGGGGGTGGGGTGGG
GCAGGACAGCAAGGGGGAGGATTGGGAAGACAATAGCAGGCATGCTGGGGATGCGGTGGGCTCTATGGCT
TCTGAGGCGGAAAGAACCAGCTGGGGCTCTAGGGGGTATCCCC
[124 nt withheld, positions 3054-3177]
C
[91 nt withheld, positions 3179-3269]
A
[49 nt withheld, positions 3271-3319]
CCTTTGACGTTGGAGTCCACGTTCTTT
[37 nt withheld, positions 3347-3383]
ACCCTATCTCGGTCTATTCTTTTGATTTATAAGGGATTTTGCCGATTTCGGCCTATTGGTTAAAAAATGA
GCTGATTTAACAAAAATTTAACGCGAATTAATTCTGTGGAATGTGTGTCAGTTAGGGTGTGGAAAGTCCC
CAGGCTCCCCAGCAGGCAGAAGTATGCAAAGCATGCATCTCAATTAGTCAGCAACCAGGTGTGGAAAGTC
CCCAGGCTCCCCAGCAGGCAGAAGTATGCAAAGCATGCATCTCAATTAGTCAGCAACCATAGTCCCGCCC
CTAACTCCGCCCATCCCGCCCCTAACTCCGCCCAGTTCCGCCCATTCTCCGCCCCATGGCTGACTAATTT
TTTTTATTTATGCAGAGGCCGAGGCCGCCTCTGCCTCTGAGCTATTCCAGAAGTAGTGAGGAGGCTTTTT
TGGAGGCCTAGGCTTTTGCAAAAAGCTCCCGGGAGCTTGTATATCCATTTTCGGATCTGATCAAGAGACA
GGATGAGGATCGTTTCGCATGATTGAACAAGATGGATTGCACGCAGGTTCTCCGGCCGCTTGGGTGGAGA
GGCTATTCGGCTATGACTGGGCACAACAGACAATCGGCTGCTCTGATGCCGCCGTGTTCCGGCTGTCAGC
GCAGGGGCGCCCGGTTCTTTTTGTCAAGACCGACCTGTCCGGTGCCCTGAATGAACTGCAGGACGAGGCA
GCGCGGCTATCGTGGCTGGCCACGACGGGCGTTCCTTGCGCAGCTGTGCTCGACGTTGTCACTGAAGCGG
GAAGGGACTGGCTGCTATTGGGCGAAGTGCCGGGGCAGGATCTCCTGTCATCTCACCTTGCTCCTGCCGA
GAAAGTATCCATCATGGCTGATGCAATGCGGCGGCTGCATACGCTTGATCCGGCTACCTGCCCATTCGAC
CACCAAGCGAAACATCGCATCGAGCGAGCACGTACTCGGATGGAAGCCGGTCTTGTCGATCAGGATGATC
TGGACGAAGAGCATCAGGGGCTCGCGCCAGCCGAACTGTTCGCCAGGCTCAAGGCGCGCATGCCCGACGG
CGAGGATCTCGTCGTGACCCATGGCGATGCCTGCTTGCCGAATATCATGGTGGAAAATGGCCGCTTTTCT
GGATTCATCGACTGTGGCCGGCTGGGTGTGGCGGACCGCTATCAGGACATAGCGTTGGCTACCCGTGATA
TTGCTGAAGAGCTTGGCGGCGAATGGGCTGACCGCTTCCTCGTGCTTTACGGTATCGCCGCTCCCGATTC
GCAGCGCATCGCCTTCTATCGCCTTCTTGACGAGTTCTTCTGAGCGGGACTCTGGGGTTCGAAATGACCG
ACCAAGCGACGCCCAACCTGCCATCACGAGATTTCGATTCCACCGCCGCCTTCTATGAAAGGTTGGGCTT
CGGAATCGTTTTCCGGGACGCCGGCTGGATGATCCTCCAGCGCGGGGATCTCATGCTGGAGTTCTTCGCC
CACCCCAACTTGTTTATTGCAGCTTATAATGGTTACAAATAAAGCAATAGCATCACAAATTTCACAAATA
AAGCATTTTTTTCACTGCATTCTAGTTGTGGTTTGTCCAAACTCATCAATGTATCTTATCATGTCTGTAT
ACCGTCGACCTCTAGCTAGAGCTTGGCGTAATCATGGTCATAGCTGTTTCCTGTGTGAAATTGTTATCCG
CTCACAATTCCACACAACATACGAGCCGGAAGCATAAAGTGTAAAGCCTGGGGTGCCTAATGAGTGAGCT
AACTCACATTAATTGCGTTGCGCTCACTGCCCGCTTTCCAGTCGGGAAACCTGTCGTGCCAGCTGCATTA
ATGAATCGGCCAACGCGCGGGGAGAGGCGGTTTGCGTATTGGGCGCTCTTCCGCTTCCTCGCTCACTGAC
TCGCTGCGCTCGGTCGTTCGGCTGCGGCGAGCGGTATCAGCTCACTCAAAGGCGGTAATACGGTTATCCA
CAGAATCAGGGGATAACGCAGGAAAGAACATGTGAGCAAAAGGCCAGCAAAAGGCCAGGAACCGTAAAAA
GGCCGCGTTGCTGGCGTTTTTCCATAGGCTCCGCCCCCCTGACGAGCATCACAAAAATCGACGCTCAAGT
CAGAGGTGGCGAAACCCGACAGGACTATAAAGATACCAGGCGTTTCCCCCTGGAAGCTCCCTCGTGCGCT
CTCCTGTTCCGACCCTGCCGCTTACCGGATACCTGTCCGCCTTTCTCCCTTCGGGAAGCGTGGCGCTTTC
TCATAGCTCACGCTGTAGGTATCTCAGTTCGGTGTAGGTCGTTCGCTCCAAGCTGGGCTGTGTGCACGAA
CCCCCCGTTCAGCCCGACCGCTGCGCCTTATCCGGTAACTATCGTCTTGAGTCCAACCCGGTAAGACACG
ACTTATCGCCACTGGCAGCAGCCACTGGTAACAGGATTAGCAGAGCGAGGTATGTAGGCGGTGCTACAGA
GTTCTTGAAGTGGTGGCCTAACTACGGCTACACTAGAAGAACAGTATTTGGTATCTGCGCTCTGCTGAAG
CCAGTTACCTTCGGAAAAAGAGTTGGTAGCTCTTGATCCGGCAAACAAACCACCGCTGGTAGCGGTGGTT
TTTTTGTTTGCAAGCAGCAGATTACGCGCAGAAAAAAAGGATCTCAA
